>Addgene plasmid #158353 | MAC-SARS-CoV-2 NSP2 | addgene full sequence | sequence record 309499 | Addgene NGS Result
GACATTGATTATTGACTAGTTATTAATAGTAATCAATTACGGGGTCATTAGTTCATAGCCCATATATGGA
GTTCCGCGTTACATAACTTACGGTAAATGGCCCGCCTGGCTGACCGCCCAACGACCCCCGCCCATTGACG
TCAATAATGACGTATGTTCCCATAGTAACGCCAATAGGGACTTTCCATTGACGTCAATGGGTGGAGTATT
TACGGTAAACTGCCCACTTGGCAGTACATCAAGTGTATCATATGCCAAGTACGCCCCCTATTGACGTCAA
TGACGGTAAATGGCCCGCCTGGCATTATGCCCAGTACATGACCTTATGGGACTTTCCTACTTGGCAGTAC
ATCTACGTATTAGTCATCGCTATTACCATGGTGATGCGGTTTTGGCAGTACATCAATGGGCGTGGATAGC
GGTTTGACTCACGGGGATTTCCAAGTCTCCACCCCATTGACGTCAATGGGAGTTTGTTTTGGCACCAAAA
TCAACGGGACTTTCCAAAATGTCGTAACAACTCCGCCCCATTGACGCAAATGGGCGGTAGGCGTGTACGG
TGGGAGGTCTATATAAGCAGAGCTCTCCCTATCAGTGATAGAGATCTCCCTATCAGTGATAGAGATCGTC
GACGAGCTCGTTTAGTGAACCGTCAGATCGCCTGGAGACGCCATCCACGCTGTTTTGACCTCCATAGAAG
ACACCGGGACCGATCCAGCCTCCGGACTCTAGCGTTTAAACTTAAGCTTGGTACCGAGCTCGGATCCACT
AGTCCAGTGTGGTGGAATTCTGCAGATATCAACAAGTTTGTACAAAAAAGCAGGCTCCACCATGGCCTAC
ACGCGATATGTTGACAACAACTTTTGTGGACCTGACGGCTACCCTCTTGAATGTATTAAGGATCTTCTGG
CTCGCGCTGGAAAAGCCAGTTGTACACTGTCTGAGCAGCTCGACTTTATAGATACAAAGCGGGGGGTCTA
TTGTTGCCGAGAGCATGAACATGAGATCGCATGGTATACGGAGCGCTCTGAAAAAAGCTATGAATTGCAG
ACACCCTTTGAAATTAAGTTGGCGAAAAAGTTCGATACATTCAATGGTGAGTGCCCCAACTTTGTCTTTC
CCCTTAACAGTATCATTAAAACAATCCAGCCCCGGGTGGAAAAGAAGAAATTGGATGGATTCATGGGCAG
GATCAGAAGTGTTTACCCAGTGGCATCCCCTAATGAATGCAATCAGATGTGCCTGTCCACGCTGATGAAA
TGCGACCACTGCGGTGAAACGTCTTGGCAAACGGGGGACTTTGTAAAAGCAACGTGCGAGTTTTGCGGAA
CTGAGAACTTGACAAAGGAGGGAGCGACTACATGTGGATACCTGCCTCAGAACGCGGTAGTGAAAATATA
CTGTCCTGCCTGTCACAATTCTGAAGTTGGGCCTGAACATAGCTTGGCCGAATACCATAACGAAAGTGGA
TTGAAGACAATTCTTCGCAAAGGAGGCCGGACTATCGCGTTCGGGGGCTGCGTGTTTAGCTATGTAGGAT
GTCATAATAAATGCGCATATTGGGTTCCACGAGCTAGCGCAAACATAGGCTGCAACCACACAGGCGTAGT
TGGTGAGGGATCAGAAGGTCTTAATGATAACTTGCTCGAAATATTGCAAAAGGAAAAAGTCAACATAAAT
ATTGTAGGAGATTTTAAATTGAATGAAGAGATTGCGATAATCCTTGCGTCATTTTCCGCAAGTACGAGTG
CGTTCGTTGAGACTGTAAAGGGGCTCGACTATAAAGCGTTTAAGCAAATAGTAGAGAGCTGCGGAAACTT
TAAAGTTACGAAGGGAAAAGCCAAAAAAGGTGCATGGAACATTGGCGAGCAGAAGAGTATACTGTCCCCC
CTGTACGCCTTCGCGTCAGAAGCAGCTCGAGTAGTTAGAAGTATATTCTCACGAACGCTCGAGACGGCGC
AGAATAGTGTGCGCGTGCTCCAGAAGGCTGCTATTACGATCCTCGACGGCATATCCCAGTATTCTCTTCG
ACTGATTGATGCTATGATGTTCACCTCCGACTTGGCGACGAACAATCTCGTAGTTATGGCTTATATCACC
GGCGGCGTTGTACAATTGACGTCTCAGTGGCTGACGAACATCTTCGGAACCGTGTACGAGAAGCTCAAAC
CAGTTCTTGATTGGCTTGAAGAAAAGTTTAAGGAAGGCGTCGAGTTTCTCCGGGATGGGTGGGAAATTGT
TAAGTTTATCTCCACCTGCGCGTGTGAAATTGTGGGAGGGCAAATTGTCACCTGCGCCAAGGAAATTAAA
GAGTCAGTTCAGACGTTTTTTAAACTTGTGAACAAATTCCTTGCTCTCTGTGCGGATAGTATAATCATCG
GTGGGGCGAAGTTGAAAGCACTCAATCTTGGTGAAACTTTCGTGACCCACAGCAAAGGCCTGTATAGGAA
GTGTGTTAAAAGCAGGGAGGAGACCGGTCTTCTTATGCCGCTGAAGGCGCCCAAAGAGATAATTTTTCTT
GAGGGGGAAACTCTTCCGACCGAAGTGCTCACGGAAGAAGTAGTTCTGAAAACAGGGGACCTTCAACCAC
TGGAGCAACCGACCTCTGAGGCAGTTGAAGCGCCGCTCGTCGGAACTCCTGTATGTATTAACGGCCTCAT
GCTGTTGGAAATTAAGGATACGGAGAAGTACTGTGCACTGGCCCCCAACATGATGGTCACGAACAACACC
TTTACCCTTAAGGGCGGCGACCCAGCTTTCTTGTACAAAGTGGTTGATATCAAGGCCGCCGACATCACCA
GCCTGTACAAGAAAGTGGGGTGGAGCCATCCCCAGTTCGAGAAGGGCGGAGGATCTGGCGGCGGAAGCGG
CGGAGGAAGCTGGTCCCACCCTCAGTTTGAGAAAGGCACCGAGCTGGGCAGCACCATGGCCAGCTACCCC
TACGACGTGCCCGACTACGCCAAGGACAACACCGTGCCCCTGAAGCTGATCGCCCTGCTGGCCAACGGCG
AGTTCCACTCTGGCGAGCAGCTGGGCGAGACACTGGGCATGAGCAGAGCCGCCATCAACAAGCACATCCA
GACCCTGCGGGACTGGGGCGTGGACGTGTTCACAGTGCCCGGCAAGGGCTACAGCCTGCCCGAGCCCATC
CAGCTGCTGAACGCCAAGCAGATCCTGGGCCAGCTGGATGGCGGATCTGTGGCCGTGCTGCCCGTGATCG
ACAGCACCAACCAGTATCTGCTCGACCGGATCGGCGAGCTGAAGTCCGGCGACGCCTGTATCGCCGAGTA
CCAGCAGGCCGGCAGAGGCGGCAGGGGCAGAAAGTGGTTCAGCCCCTTCGGCGCCAACCTGTACCTGAGC
ATGTTCTGGAGACTGGAACAGGGCCCAGCCGCCGCTATTGGCCTGAGCCTGGTCATCGGCATCGTGATGG
CCGAGGTGCTGCGGAAGCTGGGCGCCGACAAAGTGCGCGTGAAGTGGCCCAACGACCTGTATCTGCAGGA
CCGGAAGCTGGCCGGCATCCTGGTGGAACTGACCGGCAAAACAGGCGACGCCGCCCAGATCGTGATCGGC
GCTGGCATCAACATGGCCATGCGGCGGGTGGAAGAGAGCGTGGTCAACCAGGGCTGGATCACCCTGCAGG
AAGCCGGCATCAACCTGGACCGGAACACCCTGGCCGCCATGCTGATCAGAGAGCTGAGAGCCGCCCTGGA
ACTGTTCGAGCAGGAAGGCCTGGCCCCCTACCTGAGCAGATGGGAGAAGCTGGACAACTTCATCAACCGG
CCCGTGAAACTGATCATCGGCGACAAAGAGATCTTCGGCATCAGCCGGGGCATCGACAAGCAGGGGGCCC
TGCTCCTGGAACAGGACGGCATCATCAAGCCCTGGATGGGCGGCGAGATCAGCCTGCGGAGCGCCGAGAA
GTGATGACTCGAGTCTAGAGGGCCCGTTTAAACCCGCTGATCAGCCTCGACTGTGCCTTCTAGTTGCCAG
CCATCTGTTGTTTGCCCCTCCCCCGTGCCTTCCTTGACCCTGGAAGGTGCCACTCCCACTGTCCTTTCCT
AATAAAATGAGGAAATTGCATCGCATTGTCTGAGTAGGTGTCATTCTATTCTGGGGGGTGGGGTGGGGCA
GGACAGCAAGGGGGAGGATTGGGAAGACAATAGCAGGCATGCTGGGGATGCGGTGGGCTCTATGGCTTCT
GAGGCGGAAAGAACCAGCTGGGGCTCTAGGGGGTATCCCC
[124 nt withheld, positions 4241-4364]
C
[91 nt withheld, positions 4366-4456]
AGGGTGATGGTTCACGTACCTAGAAGTTCCTATTCCGAAGTTCCTATTCTCTAGAAAGTATAGGAACTTC
CTTGGCCAAAAAGCCTGAACTCACCGCGACGTCTGTCGAGAAGTTTCTGATCGAAAAGTTCGACAGCGTC
TCCGACCTGATGCAGCTCTCGGAGGGCGAAGAATCTCGTGCTTTCAGCTTCGATGTAGGAGGGCGTGGAT
ATGTCCTGCGGGTAAATAGCTGCGCCGATGGTTTCTACAAAGATCGTTATGTTTATCGGCACTTTGCATC
GGCCGCGCTCCCGATTCCGGAAGTGCTTGACATTGGGGAATTCAGCGAGAGCCTGACCTATTGCATCTCC
CGCCGTGCACAGGGTGTCACGTTGCAAGACCTGCCTGAAACCGAACTGCCCGCTGTTCTGCAGCCGGTCG
CGGAGGCCATGGATGCGATCGCTGCGGCCGATCTTAGCCAGACGAGCGGGTTCGGCCCATTCGGACCGCA
AGGAATCGGTCAATACACTACATGGCGTGATTTCATATGCGCGATTGCTGATCCCCATGTGTATCACTGG
CAAACTGTGATGGACGACACCGTCAGTGCGTCCGTCGCGCAGGCTCTCGATGAGCTGATGCTTTGGGCCG
AGGACTGCCCCGAAGTCCGGCACCTCGTGCACGCGGATTTCGGCTCCAACAATGTCCTGACGGACAATGG
CCGCATAACAGCGGTCATTGACTGGAGCGAGGCGATGTTCGGGGATTCCCAATACGAGGTCGCCAACATC
TTCTTCTGGAGGCCGTGGTTGGCTTGTATGGAGCAGCAGACGCGCTACTTCGAGCGGAGGCATCCGGAGC
TTGCAGGATCGCCGCGGCTCCGGGCGTATATGCTCCGCATTGGTCTTGACCAACTCTATCAGAGCTTGGT
TGACGGCAATTTCGATGATGCAGCTTGGGCGCAGGGTCGATGCGACGCAATCGTCCGATCCGGAGCCGGG
ACTGTCGGGCGTACACAAATCGCCCGCAGAAGCGCGGCCGTCTGGACCGATGGCTGTGTAGAAGTACTCG
CCGATAGTGGAAACCGACGCCCCAGCACTCGTCCGAGGGCAAAGGAATAGCACGTACTACGAGATTTCGA
TTCCACCGCCGCCTTCTATGAAAGGTTGGGCTTCGGAATCGTTTTCCGGGACGCCGGCTGGATGATCCTC
CAGCGCGGGGATCTCATGCTGGAGTTCTTCGCCCACCCCAACTTGTTTATTGCAGCTTATAATGGTTACA
AATAAAGCAATAGCATCACAAATTTCACAAATAAAGCATTTTTTTCACTGCATTCTAGTTGTGGTTTGTC
CAAACTCATCAATGTATCTTATCATGTCTGTATACCGTCGACCTCTAGCTAGAGCTTGGCGTAATCATGG
TCATAGCTGTTTCCTGTGTGAAATTGTTATCCGCTCACAATTCCACACAACATACGAGCCGGAAGCATAA
AGTGTAAAGCCTGGGGTGCCTAATGAGTGAGCTAACTCACATTAATTGCGTTGCGCTCACTGCCCGCTTT
CCAGTCGGGAAACCTGTCGTGCCAGCTGCATTAATGAATCGGCCAACGCGCGGGGAGAGGCGGTTTGCGT
ATTGGGCGCTCTTCCGCTTCCTCGCTCACTGACTCGCTGCGCTCGGTCGTTCGGCTGCGGCGAGCGGTAT
CAGCTCACTCAAAGGCGGTAATACGGTTATCCACAGAATCAGGGGATAACGCAGGAAAGAACATGTGAGC
AAAAGGCCAGCAAAAGGCCAGGAACCGTAAAAAGGCCGCGTTGCTGGCGTTTTTCCATAGGCTCCGCCCC
CCTGACGAGCATCACAAAAATCGACGCTCAAGTCAGAGGTGGCGAAACCCGACAGGACTATAAAGATACC
AGGCGTTTCCCCCTGGAAGCTCCCTCGTGCGCTCTCCTGTTCCGACCCTGCCGCTTACCGGATACCTGTC
CGCCTTTCTCCCTTCGGGAAGCGTGGCGCTTTCTCATAGCTCACGCTGTAGGTATCTCAGTTCGGTGTAG
GTCGTTCGCTCCAAGCTGGGCTGTGTGCACGAACCCCCCGTTCAGCCCGACCGCTGCGCCTTATCCGGTA
ACTATCGTCTTGAGTCCAACCCGGTAAGACACGACTTATCGCCACTGGCAGCAGCCACTGGTAACAGGAT
TAGCAGAGCGAGGTATGTAGGCGGTGCTACAGAGTTCTTGAAGTGGTGGCCTAACTACGGCTACACTAGA
AGAACAGTATTTGGTATCTGCGCTCTGCTGAAGCCAGTTACCTTCGGAAAAAGAGTTGGTAGCTCTTGAT
CCGGCAAACAAACCACCGCTGGTAGCGGTGGTTTTTTTGTTTGCAAGCAGCAGATTACGCGCAGAAAAAA
AGGATCTCAAGAAGATCCTTTGATCTTTTCTACGGGGTCTGACGCTCAGTGGAACGAAAACTCACGTTAA
GGGATTTTGGTCATGAGATTATCAAAAAGGATCTTCACCTAGATCCTTTTAAATTAAAAATGAAGTTTTA
AATCAATCTAAAGTATATATGAGTAAACTTGGTCTGACAGTTACCAATGCTTAATCAGTGAGGCACCTAT
CTCAGCGATCTGTCTATTTCGTTCATCCATAGTTGCCTGACTCCCCGTCGTGTAGATAACTACGATACGG
GAGGGCTTACCATCTGGCCCCAGTGCTGCAATGATACCGCGAGACCCACGCTCACCGGCTCCAGATTTAT
CAGCAATAAACCAGCCAGCCGGAAGGGCCGAGCGCAGAAGTGGTCCTGCAACTTTATCCGCCTCCATCCA
GTCTATTAATTGTTGCCGGGAAGCTAGAGTAAGTAGTTCGCCAGTTAATAGTTTGCGCAACGTTGTTGCC
ATTGCTACAGGCATCGTGGTGTCACGCTCGTCGTTTGGTATGGCTTCATTCAGCTCCGGTTCCCAACGAT
CAAGGCGAGTTACATGATCCCCCATGTTGTGCAAAAAAGCGGTTAGCTCCTTCGGTCCTCCGATCGTTGT
CAGAAGTAAGTTGGCCGCAGTGTTATCACTCATGGTTATGGCAGCACTGCATAATTCTCTTACTGTCATG
CCATCCGTAAGATGCTTTTCTGTGACTGGTGAGTACTCAACCAAGTCATTCTGAGAATAGTGTATGCGGC
GACCGAGTTGCTCTTGCCCGGCGTCAATACGGGATAATACCGCGCCACATAGCAGAACTTTAAAAGTGCT
CATCATTGGAAAACGTTCTTCGGGGCGAAAACTCTCAAGGATCTTACCGCTGTTGAGATCCAGTTCGATG
TAACCCACTCGTGCACCCAACTGATCTTCAGCATCTTTTACTTTCACCAGCGTTTCTGGGTGAGCAAAAA
CAGGAAGGCAAAATGCCGCAAAAAAGGGAATAAGGGCGACACGGAAATGTTGAATACTCATACTCTTCCT
TTTTCAATATTATTGAAGCATTTATCAGGGTTATTGTCTCATGAGCGGATACATATTTGAATGTATTTAG
AAAAATAAACAAATAGGGGTTCCGCGCACATTTCCCCGAAAAGTGCCACCTGACGTCGACGGATCGGGAG
ATCTCCCGATCCCCTATGGTGCACTCTCAGTACAATCTGCTCTGATGCCGCATAGTTAAGCCAGTATCTG
CTCCCTGCTTGTGTGTTGGAGGTCGCTGAGTAGTGCGCGAGCAAAATTTAAGCTACAACAAGGCAAGGCT
TGACCGACAATTGCATGAAGAATCTGCTTAGGGTTAGGCGTTTTGCGCTGCTTCGCGATGTACGGGCCAG
ATATACGCGTT
Features (pLannotate 1.2.2; 24 found; start..end, strand, type, name):
      1..380     +  enhancer       CMV enhancer: human cytomegalovirus immediate early enhancer
    381..584     +  promoter       CMV promoter: human cytomegalovirus (CMV) immediate early promoter
    586..605     +  promoter       PLtetO-1 promoter (fragment): modified phage lambda PL promoter with tet operator sites (Lutz and Bujard, 1997)
    607..626     +  promoter       PLtetO-1 promoter (fragment): modified phage lambda PL promoter with tet operator sites (Lutz and Bujard, 1997)
    634..667     +  promoter       TRE3GV promoter (fragment): 3rd-generation Tet-responsive promoter that can be activated by binding of Tet-On® 3G, optimized for retroviral and lentiviral vectors
    802..826     +  protein_bind   attB1: mutant version of attB; recombination site for the Gateway® BP reaction BP Clonase™
    835..2754    +  CDS            R1A_SARS2 (fragment): Experimental evidence at protein level: Swiss-Prot protein existence level 1. [Non-structural protein 10]: Plays a pivotal role in viral transcription by stimulating both nsp14 3'-5' exoribonuclease and nsp16 2'-O-methyltransferase activities. Therefore plays an essential role in viral mRNAs cap methylation. From Severe acute respiratory syndrome coronavirus 2 (2019-nCoV) (SARS-CoV-2).
   2750..2774    -  protein_bind   attB2: mutant version of attB; recombination site for the Gateway® BP reaction BP Clonase™
   2962..3921    +  CDS            birA: BIRA_ECOLI - Also known as bioR, dhbB. Experimental evidence at protein level: Swiss-Prot protein existence level 1. Acts both as a biotin--[acetyl-CoA-carboxylase] ligase and a biotin-operon repressor. In the presence of ATP, BirA activates biotin to form the BirA-biotinyl-5'-adenylate (BirA-bio-5'-AMP or holoBirA) complex. HoloBirA can either transfer the biotinyl moiety to the biotin carboxyl carrier protein (BCCP) subunit of acetyl-CoA carboxylase, or bind to the biotin operator site and inhibit transcription of the operon. From Escherichia coli (strain K12).
   3971..4195    +  polyA_signal   bGH poly(A) signal: bovine growth hormone polyadenylation signal
   4199..4220    +  promoter       SV40 promoter (fragment): SV40 enhancer and early promoter
   4241..4474    +  rep_origin     f1 ori (fragment) (sequence partly withheld): f1 bacteriophage origin of replication; arrow indicates direction of (+) strand synthesis
   4479..4526    +  protein_bind   FRT: FLP-mediated recombination occurs in the 8-bp core sequence TCTAGAAA (Turan and Bode, 2011). FLP recombinase from the Saccharomyces cerevisiae 2μ plasmid
   4534..5556    +  CDS            HygR: aminoglycoside phosphotransferase from E. coli; aph(4)-Ia; confers resistance to hygromycin
   5566..5691    +  CDS            ble (fragment): BLE_KLEPN - Experimental evidence at protein level: Swiss-Prot protein existence level 1. Binding protein with a strong affinity to the bleomycin family of antibiotics. Binds to CL990; an antimitotic-antibiotic compound. From Klebsiella pneumoniae.
   5686..5807    +  polyA_signal   SV40 poly(A) signal: SV40 polyadenylation signal
   5880..5896    -  protein_bind   lac operator: The lac repressor binds to the lac operator to inhibit transcription in E. coli. This inhibition can be relieved by adding lactose or isopropyl-β-D-thiogalactopyranoside (IPTG). lac repressor encoded by lacI
   5904..5934    -  promoter       lac promoter: promoter for the E. coli lac operon
   5949..5970    -  protein_bind   CAP binding site: CAP binding activates transcription in the presence of cAMP. E. coli catabolite activator protein
   5983..6075    -  CDS            lacI (fragment): lac repressor; lacI; The lac repressor binds to the lac operator to inhibit transcription in E. coli. This inhibition can be relieved by adding lactose or isopropyl-β-D-thiogalactopyranoside (IPTG).
   6258..6846    -  rep_origin     ori: high-copy-number ColE1/pMB1/pBR322/pUC origin of replication
   7017..7877    -  CDS            AmpR: β-lactamase; bla; confers resistance to ampicillin, carbenicillin, and related antibiotics
   7878..7982    -  promoter       AmpR promoter: bla
   8041..8093    -  misc_feature   bom (fragment): basis of mobility region from pBR322
