[The description below was written by a language model from this plasmid's Addgene catalogue record and pLannotate feature annotations shown in this document.]
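Description:
MAC-SARS-CoV-2 NSP2 is a mammalian expression plasmid built on the MAC-tag-C backbone, into which the SARS-CoV-2 non-structural protein 2 coding region (part of the ORF1ab polyprotein) was introduced by Gateway cloning. In bacteria it is maintained through a high-copy ColE1/pUC-type origin and selected with ampicillin via the β-lactamase gene. The sequenced plasmid is about 8.2 kb.

Expression is driven by the CMV immediate-early enhancer and promoter. This is followed by short matches to tet operator-containing promoters, which suggests a tetracycline-regulatable CMV/TetO arrangement, although the record does not state this outright. The viral insert lies between attB1 and attB2 sites. The automated annotation identifies it only as a fragment of the SARS-CoV-2 replicase polyprotein, and the functional text attached to that hit concerns nsp10, so it should not be read as a description of this insert. Downstream of attB2, a birA-derived biotin ligase coding sequence forms the annotated part of the C-terminal MAC-tag, and the unit ends with a bGH polyadenylation signal. Other components of the tag are not individually annotated.

An FRT site lies directly upstream of a hygromycin resistance gene that has no complete annotated promoter of its own and is followed by an SV40 poly(A) signal. This layout is typical of vectors designed for FLP-mediated integration into a genomic FRT landing site, with hygromycin selection of stable lines. The associated publication describes a combined workflow of proximity labelling and affinity purification-mass spectrometry, so the construct serves to express tagged NSP2 for mapping its host protein interaction partners.
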