Addgene plasmid #158353: MAC-SARS-CoV-2 NSP2
Purpose: MAC-tagged gene expression
Depositing lab: Markku Varjosalo. Publication: Combined proximity labeling and affinity purification-mass spectrometry workflow for mapping and visualizing protein interaction networks. Liu X, Salokas K, Weldatsadik RG, Gawriyski L, Varjosalo M. Nat Protoc. 2020 Aug 10. pii: 10.1038/s41596-020-0365-x. doi: 10.1038/s41596-020-0365-x. PubMed 32778839.
Backbone
  Vector backbone: MAC-tag-C (#108077)
  Vector type: Mammalian Expression
Growth in bacteria
  Bacterial resistance: Ampicillin, 100 μg/mL
  Growth temperature: 37°C
  Growth strain: DH5alpha
  Copy number: High Copy
Gene/Insert
  Gene/Insert name: SARS-CoV-2 NSP2
  Species: Other
  Entrez Gene: ORF1ab (a.k.a. GU280_gp01)
  Tag / fusion protein: MAC-tag (C terminal on backbone)
  Cloning method: Gateway Cloning
Terms and licenses: Academic/Nonprofit Terms; Industry Terms
How to cite: MAC-SARS-CoV-2 NSP2 was a gift from Markku Varjosalo (Addgene plasmid # 158353 ; http://n2t.net/addgene:158353 ; RRID:Addgene_158353)
